>Addgene plasmid #192441 | pcDNA3-mCherry-TSC2-NLS | addgene full sequence | sequence record 379077 | Addgene NGS Result
GACGGATCGGGAGATCTCCCGATCCCCTATGGTGCACTCTCAGTACAATCTGCTCTGATGCCGCATAGTT
AAGCCAGTATCTGCTCCCTGCTTGTGTGTTGGAGGTCGCTGAGTAGTGCGCGAGCAAAATTTAAGCTACA
ACAAGGCAAGGCTTGACCGACAATTGCATGAAGAATCTGCTTAGGGTTAGGCGTTTTGCGCTGCTTCGCG
ATGTACGGGCCAGATATACGCGTTGACATTGATTATTGACTAGTTATTAATAGTAATCAATTACGGGGTC
ATTAGTTCATAGCCCATATATGGAGTTCCGCGTTACATAACTTACGGTAAATGGCCCGCCTGGCTGACCG
CCCAACGACCCCCGCCCATTGACGTCAATAATGACGTATGTTCCCATAGTAACGCCAATAGGGACTTTCC
ATTGACGTCAATGGGTGGAGTATTTACGGTAAACTGCCCACTTGGCAGTACATCAAGTGTATCATATGCC
AAGTACGCCCCCTATTGACGTCAATGACGGTAAATGGCCCGCCTGGCATTATGCCCAGTACATGACCTTA
TGGGACTTTCCTACTTGGCAGTACATCTACGTATTAGTCATCGCTATTACCATGGTGATGCGGTTTTGGC
AGTACATCAATGGGCGTGGATAGCGGTTTGACTCACGGGGATTTCCAAGTCTCCACCCCATTGACGTCAA
TGGGAGTTTGTTTTGGCACCAAAATCAACGGGACTTTCCAAAATGTCGTAACAACTCCGCCCCATTGACG
CAAATGGGCGGTAGGCGTGTACGGTGGGAGGTCTATATAAGCAGAGCTCTCTGGCTAACTAGAGAACCCA
CTGCTTACTGGCTTATCGAAATTAATACGACTCACTATAGGGAGACCCAAGCTTGCGGCCGCCACCATGG
TGCGGGGTTCTCATCATCATCATCATCATGGTATGGCTAGCATGACTGGTGGACAGCAAATGGGTCGGGA
TCTGTACGACGATGACGATAAGGATCCCATGGTGAGCAAGGGCGAGGAGGATAACATGGCCATCATCAAG
GAGTTCATGCGCTTCAAGGTGCACATGGAGGGCTCCGTGAACGGCCACGAGTTCGAGATCGAGGGCGAGG
GCGAGGGCCGCCCCTACGAGGGCACCCAGACCGCCAAGCTGAAGGTGACCAAGGGTGGCCCCCTGCCCTT
CGCCTGGGACATCCTGTCCCCTCAGTTCATGTACGGCTCCAAGGCCTACGTGAAGCACCCCGCCGACATC
CCCGACTACTTGAAGCTGTCCTTCCCCGAGGGCTTCAAGTGGGAGCGCGTGATGAACTTCGAGGACGGCG
GCGTGGTGACCGTGACCCAGGACTCCTCCCTGCAGGACGGCGAGTTCATCTACAAGGTGAAGCTGCGCGG
CACCAACTTCCCCTCCGACGGCCCCGTAATGCAGAAGAAGACCATGGGCTGGGAGGCCTCCTCCGAGCGG
ATGTACCCCGAGGACGGCGCCCTGAAGGGCGAGATCAAGCAGAGGCTGAAGCTGAAGGACGGCGGCCACT
ACGACGCTGAGGTCAAGACCACCTACAAGGCCAAGAAGCCCGTGCAGCTGCCCGGCGCCTACAACGTCAA
CATCAAGTTGGACATCACCTCCCACAACGAGGACTACACCATCGTGGAACAGTACGAACGCGCCGAGGGC
CGCCACTCCACCGGCGGCATGGACGAGCTGTACAAGCGCATGCATGCAAGGGATCCAGCCAAACCAACAA
GCAAAGATTCAGGCTTGAAGGAGAAGTTTAAGATTCTGTTGGGACTGGGAACACCGAGGCCAAATCCCAG
GTCTGCAGAGGGTAAACAGACGGAGTTTATCATCACCGCGGAAATACTGAGAGAACTGAGCATGGAATGT
GGCCTCAACAATCGCATCCGGATGATAGGGCAGATTTGTGAAGTCGCAAAAACCAAGAAATTTGAAGAGC
ACGCAGTGGAAGCACTCTGGAAGGCGGTCGCGGATCTGTTGCAGCCGGAGCGGCCGCTGGAGGCCCGGCA
CGCGGTGCTGGCTCTGCTGAAGGCCATCGTGCAGGGGCAGGGCGAGCGTTTGGGGGTCCTCAGAGCCCTC
TTCTTTAAGGTCATCAAGGATTACCCTTCCAACGAAGACCTTCACGAAAGGCTGGAGGTTTTCAAGGCCC
TCACAGACAATGGGAGACACATCACCTACTTGGAGGAAGAGCTGGCTGACTTTGTCCTGCAGTGGATGGA
TGTTGGCTTGTCCTCGGAATTCCTTCTGGTGCTGGTGAACTTGGTCAAATTCAATAGCTGTTACCTCGAC
GAGTACATCGCAAGGATGGTTCAGATGATCTGTCTGCTGTGCGTCCGGACCGCGTCCTCTGTGGACATAG
AGGTCTCCCTGCAGGTGCTGGACGCCGTGGTCTGCTACAACTGCCTGCCGGCTGAGAGCCTCCCGCTGTT
CATCGTTACCCTCTGTCGCACCATCAACGTCAAGGAGCTCTGCGAGCCTTGCTGGAAGCTGATGCGGAAC
CTCCTTGGCACCCACCTGGGCCACAGCGCCATCTACAACATGTGCCACCTCATGGAGGACAGAGCCTACA
TGGAGGACGCGCCCCTGCTGAGAGGAGCCGTGTTTTTTGTGGGCATGGCTCTCTGGGGAGCCCACCGGCT
CTATTCTCTCAGGAACTCGCCGACATCTGTGTTGCCATCATTTTACCAGGCCATGGCATGTCCGAACGAG
GTGGTGTCCTATGAGATCGTCCTGTCCATCACCAGGCTCATCAAGAAGTATAGGAAGGAGCTCCAGGTGG
TGGCGTGGGACATTCTGCTGAACATCATCGAACGGCTCCTTCAGCAGCTCCAGACCTTGGACAGCCCGGA
GCTCAGGACCATCGTCCATGACCTGTTGACCACGGTGGAGGAGCTGTGTGACCAGAACGAGTTCCACGGG
TCTCAGGAGAGATACTTTGAACTGGTGGAGAGATGTGCGGACCAGAGGCCTGAGTCCTCCCTCCTGAACC
TGATCTCCTATAGAGCGCAGTCCATCCACCCGGCCAAGGACGGCTGGATTCAGAACCTGCAGGCGCTGAT
GGAGAGATTCTTCAGGAGCGAGTCCCGAGGCGCCGTGCGCATCAAGGTGCTGGACGTGCTGTCCTTTGTG
CTGCTCATCAACAGGCAGTTCTATGAGGAGGAGCTGATTAACTCAGTGGTCATCTCGCAGCTCTCCCACA
TCCCCGAGGATAAAGACCACCAGGTCCGAAAGCTGGCCACCCAGTTGCTGGTGGACCTGGCAGAGGGCTG
CCACACACACCACTTCAACAGCCTGCTGGACATCATCGAGAAGGTGATGGCCCGCTCCCTCTCCCCACCC
CCGGAGCTGGAAGAAAGGGATGTGGCCGCATACTCGGCCTCCTTGGAGGATGTGAAGACAGCCGTCCTGG
GGCTTCTGGTCATCCTTCAGACCAAGCTGTACACCCTGCCTGCAAGCCACGCCACGCGTGTGTATGAGAT
GCTGGTCAGCCACATTCAGCTCCACTACAAGCACAGCTACACCCTGCCAATCGCGAGCAGCATCCGGCTG
CAGGCCTTTGACTTCCTGTTGCTGCTGCGGGCCGACTCACTGCACCGCCTGGGCCTGCCCAACAAGGATG
GAGTCGTGCGGTTCAGCCCCTACTGCGTCTGCGACTACATGGAGCCAGAGAGAGGCTCTGAGAAGAAGAC
CAGCGGCCCCCTTTCTCCTCCCACAGGGCCTCCTGGCCCGGCGCCTGCAGGCCCCGCCGTGCGGCTGGGG
TCCGTGCCCTACTCCCTGCTCTTCCGCGTCCTGCTGCAGTGCTTGAAGCAGGAGTCTGACTGGAAGGTGC
TGAAGCTGGTTCTGGGCAGGCTGCCTGAGTCCCTGCGCTATAAAGTGCTCATCTTTACTTCCCCTTGCAG
TGTGGACCAGCTGTGCTCTGCTCTCTGCTCCATGCTTTCAGGCCCAAAGACACTGGAGCGGCTCCGAGGC
GCCCCAGAAGGCTTCTCCAGAACTGACTTGCACCTGGCCGTGGTTCCAGTGCTGACAGCATTAATCTCTT
ACCATAACTACCTGGACAAAACCAAACAGCGCGAGATGGTCTACTGCCTGGAGCAGGGCCTCATCCACCG
CTGTGCCAGCCAGTGCGTCGTGGCCTTGTCCATCTGCAGCGTGGAGATGCCTGACATCATCATCAAGGCG
CTGCCTGTTCTGGTGGTGAAGCTCACGCACATCTCAGCCACAGCCAGCATGGCCGTCCCACTGCTGGAGT
TCCTGTCCACTCTGGCCAGGCTGCCGCACCTCTACAGGAACTTTGCCGCGGAGCAGTATGCCAGTGTGTT
CGCCATCTCCCTGCCGTACACCAACCCCTCCAAGTTTAATCAGTACATCGTGTGTCTGGCCCATCACGTC
ATAGCCATGTGGTTCATCAGGTGCCGCCTGCCCTTCCGGAAGGATTTTGTCCCTTTCATCACTAAGGGCC
TGCGGTCCAATGTCCTCTTGTCTTTTGATGACACCCCCGAGAAGGACAGCTTCAGGGCCCGGAGTACTAG
TCTCAACGAGAGACCCAAGAGTCTGAGGATAGCCAGACCCCCCAAACAAGGCTTGAATAACTCTCCACCC
GTGAAAGAATTCAAGGAGAGCTCTGCAGCCGAGGCCTTCCGGTGCCGCAGCATCAGTGTGTCTGAACATG
TGGTCCGCAGCAGGATACAGACGTCCCTCACCAGTGCCAGCTTGGGGTCTGCAGATGAGAACTCCGTGGC
CCAGGCTGACGATAGCCTGAAAAACCTCCACCTGGAGCTCACGGAAACCTGTCTGGACATGATGGCTCGA
TACGTCTTCTCCAACTTCACGGCTGTCCCGAAGAGGTCTCCTGTGGGCGAGTTCCTCCTAGCGGGTGGCA
GGACCAAAACCTGGCTGGTTGGGAACAAGCTTGTCACTGTGACGACAAGCGTGGGAACCGGGACCCGGTC
GTTACTAGGCCTGGACTCGGGGGAGCTGCAGTCCGGCCCGGAGTCGAGCTCCAGCCCCGGGGTGCATGTA
AGACAGACCAAGGAGGCGCCGGCCAAGCTGGAGTCCCAGGCTGGGCAGCAGGTGTCCCGTGGGGCCCGGG
ATCGGGTCCGTTCCATGTCGGGGGGCCATGGTCTTCGAGTTGGCGCCCTGGACGTGCCGGCCTCCCAGTT
CCTGGGCAGTGCCACTTCTCCAGGACCACGGACTGCACCAGCCGCGAAACCTGAGAAGGCCTCAGCTGGC
ACCCGGGTTCCTGTGCAGGAGAAGACGAACCTGGCGGCCTATGTGCCCCTGCTGACCCAGGGCTGGGCGG
AGATCCTGGTCCGGAGGCCCACAGGGAACACCAGCTGGCTGATGAGCCTGGAGAACCCGCTCAGCCCTTT
CTCCTCGGACATCAACAACATGCCCCTGCAGGAGCTGTCTAACGCCCTCATGGCGGCTGAGCGCTTCAAG
GAGCACCGGGACACAGCCCTGTACAAGTCACTGTCGGTGCCGGCAGCCAGCACGGCCAAACCCCCTCCTC
TGCCTCGCTCCAACACAGACTCCGCCGTGGTCATGGAGGAGGGAAGTCCGGGCGAGGTTCCTGTGCTGGT
GGAGCCCCCAGGGTTGGAGGACGTTGAGGCAGCGCTAGGCATGGACAGGCGCACGGATGCCTACAGCAGG
TCGTCCTCAGTCTCCAGCCAGGAGGAGAAGTCGCTCCACGCGGAGGAGCTGGTTGGCAGGGGCATCCCCA
TCGAGCGAGTCGTCTCCTCGGAGGGTGGCCGGCCCTCTGTGGACCTCTCCTTCCAGCCCTCGCAGCCCCT
GAGCAAGTCCAGCTCCTCTCCCGAGCTGCAGACTCTGCAGGACATCCTCGGGGACCCTGGGGACAAGGCC
GACGTGGGCCGGCTGAGCCCTGAGGTTAAGGCCCGGTCACAGTCAGGGACCCTGGACGGGGAAAGTGCTG
CCTGGTCGGCCTCGGGCGAAGACAGTCGGGGCCAGCCCGAGGGTCCCTTGCCTTCCAGCTCCCCCCGCTC
GCCCAGTGGCCTCCGGCCCCGAGGTTACACCATCTCCGACTCGGCCCCATCACGCAGGGGCAAGAGAGTA
GAGAGGGACGCCTTAAAGAGCAGAGCCACAGCCTCCAATGCAGAGAAAGTGCCAGGCATCAACCCCAGTT
TCGTGTTCCTGCAGCTCTACCATTCCCCCTTCTTTGGCGACGAGTCAAACAAGCCAATCCTGCTGCCCAA
TGAGTCACAGTCCTTTGAGCGGTCGGTGCAGCTCCTCGACCAGATCCCATCATACGACACCCACAAGATC
GCCGTCCTGTATGTTGGAGAAGGCCAGAGCAACAGCGAGCTCGCCATCCTGTCCAATGAGCATGGCTCCT
ACAGGTACACGGAGTTCCTGACGGGCCTGGGCCGGCTCATCGAGCTGAAGGACTGCCAGCCGGACAAGGT
GTACCTGGGAGGCCTGGACGTGTGTGGTGAGGACGGCCAGTTCACCTACTGCTGGCACGATGACATCATG
CAAGCCGTCTTCCACATCGCCACCCTGATGCCCACCAAGGACGTGGACAAGCACCGCTGCGACAAGAAGC
GCCACCTGGGCAACGACTTTGTGTCCATTGTCTACAATGACTCCGGTGAGGACTTCAAGCTTGGCACCAT
CAAGGGCCAGTTCAACTTTGTCCACGTGATCGTCACCCCGCTGGACTACGAGTGCAACCTGGTGTCCCTG
CAGTGCAGGAAAGACATGGAGGGCCTTGTGGACACCAGCGTGGCCAAGATCGTGTCTGACCGCAACCTGC
CCTTCGTGGCCCGCCAGATGGCCCTGCACGCAAATATGGCCTCACAGGTGCATCATAGCCGCTCCAACCC
CACCGATATCTACCCCTCCAAGTGGATTGCCCGGCTCCGCCACATCAAGCGGCTCCGCCAGCGGATCTGC
GAGGAAGCCGCCTACTCCAACCCCAGCCTACCTCTGGTGCACCCTCCGTCCCATAGCAAAGCCCCTGCAC
AGACTCCAGCCGAGCCCACACCTGGCTATGAGGTGGGCCAGCGGAAGCGCCTCATCTCCTCGGTGGAGGA
CTTCACCGAGTTTGTGGAATTCCCCAAAAAGAAGAGAAAGGTGGAAGACGCATAATCTAGAGGGCCCTAT
TCTATAGTGTCACCTAAATGCTAGAGCTCGCTGATCAGCCTCGACTGTGCCTTCTAGTTGCCAGCCATCT
GTTGTTTGCCCCTCCCCCGTGCCTTCCTTGACCCTGGAAGGTGCCACTCCCACTGTCCTTTCCTAATAAA
ATGAGGAAATTGCATCGCATTGTCTGAGTAGGTGTCATTCTATTCTGGGGGGTGGGGTGGGGCAGGACAG
CAAGGGGGAGGATTGGGAAGACAATAGCAGGCATGCTGGGGATGCGGTGGGCTCTATGGCTTCTGAGGCG
GAAAGAACCAGCTGGGGCTCTAGGGGGTATCCCC
[124 nt withheld, positions 7455-7578]
C
[91 nt withheld, positions 7580-7670]
A
[49 nt withheld, positions 7672-7720]
CCTTTGACGTTGGAGTCCACGTTCTTT
[37 nt withheld, positions 7748-7784]
ACCCTATCTCGGTCTATTCTTTTGATTTATAAGGGATTTTGCCGATTTCGGCCTATTGGTTAAAAAATGA
GCTGATTTAACAAAAATTTAACGCGAATTAATTCTGTGGAATGTGTGTCAGTTAGGGTGTGGAAAGTCCC
CAGGCTCCCCAGCAGGCAGAAGTATGCAAAGCATGCATCTCAATTAGTCAGCAACCAGGTGTGGAAAGTC
CCCAGGCTCCCCAGCAGGCAGAAGTATGCAAAGCATGCATCTCAATTAGTCAGCAACCATAGTCCCGCCC
CTAACTCCGCCCATCCCGCCCCTAACTCCGCCCAGTTCCGCCCATTCTCCGCCCCATGGCTGACTAATTT
TTTTTATTTATGCAGAGGCCGAGGCCGCCTCTGCCTCTGAGCTATTCCAGAAGTAGTGAGGAGGCTTTTT
TGGAGGCCTAGGCTTTTGCAAAAAGCTCCCGGGAGCTTGTATATCCATTTTCGGATCTGATCAAGAGACA
GGATGAGGATCGTTTCGCATGATTGAACAAGATGGATTGCACGCAGGTTCTCCGGCCGCTTGGGTGGAGA
GGCTATTCGGCTATGACTGGGCACAACAGACAATCGGCTGCTCTGATGCCGCCGTGTTCCGGCTGTCAGC
GCAGGGGCGCCCGGTTCTTTTTGTCAAGACCGACCTGTCCGGTGCCCTGAATGAACTGCAGGACGAGGCA
GCGCGGCTATCGTGGCTGGCCACGACGGGCGTTCCTTGCGCAGCTGTGCTCGACGTTGTCACTGAAGCGG
GAAGGGACTGGCTGCTATTGGGCGAAGTGCCGGGGCAGGATCTCCTGTCATCTCACCTTGCTCCTGCCGA
GAAAGTATCCATCATGGCTGATGCAATGCGGCGGCTGCATACGCTTGATCCGGCTACCTGCCCATTCGAC
CACCAAGCGAAACATCGCATCGAGCGAGCACGTACTCGGATGGAAGCCGGTCTTGTCGATCAGGATGATC
TGGACGAAGAGCATCAGGGGCTCGCGCCAGCCGAACTGTTCGCCAGGCTCAAGGCGCGCATGCCCGACGG
CGAGGATCTCGTCGTGACCCATGGCGATGCCTGCTTGCCGAATATCATGGTGGAAAATGGCCGCTTTTCT
GGATTCATCGACTGTGGCCGGCTGGGTGTGGCGGACCGCTATCAGGACATAGCGTTGGCTACCCGTGATA
TTGCTGAAGAGCTTGGCGGCGAATGGGCTGACCGCTTCCTCGTGCTTTACGGTATCGCCGCTCCCGATTC
GCAGCGCATCGCCTTCTATCGCCTTCTTGACGAGTTCTTCTGAGCGGGACTCTGGGGTTCGAAATGACCG
ACCAAGCGACGCCCAACCTGCCATCACGAGATTTCGATTCCACCGCCGCCTTCTATGAAAGGTTGGGCTT
CGGAATCGTTTTCCGGGACGCCGGCTGGATGATCCTCCAGCGCGGGGATCTCATGCTGGAGTTCTTCGCC
CACCCCAACTTGTTTATTGCAGCTTATAATGGTTACAAATAAAGCAATAGCATCACAAATTTCACAAATA
AAGCATTTTTTTCACTGCATTCTAGTTGTGGTTTGTCCAAACTCATCAATGTATCTTATCATGTCTGTAT
ACCGTCGACCTCTAGCTAGAGCTTGGCGTAATCATGGTCATAGCTGTTTCCTGTGTGAAATTGTTATCCG
CTCACAATTCCACACAACATACGAGCCGGAAGCATAAAGTGTAAAGCCTGGGGTGCCTAATGAGTGAGCT
AACTCACATTAATTGCGTTGCGCTCACTGCCCGCTTTCCAGTCGGGAAACCTGTCGTGCCAGCTGCATTA
ATGAATCGGCCAACGCGCGGGGAGAGGCGGTTTGCGTATTGGGCGCTCTTCCGCTTCCTCGCTCACTGAC
TCGCTGCGCTCGGTCGTTCGGCTGCGGCGAGCGGTATCAGCTCACTCAAAGGCGGTAATACGGTTATCCA
CAGAATCAGGGGATAACGCAGGAAAGAACATGTGAGCAAAAGGCCAGCAAAAGGCCAGGAACCGTAAAAA
GGCCGCGTTGCTGGCGTTTTTCCATAGGCTCCGCCCCCCTGACGAGCATCACAAAAATCGACGCTCAAGT
CAGAGGTGGCGAAACCCGACAGGACTATAAAGATACCAGGCGTTTCCCCCTGGAAGCTCCCTCGTGCGCT
CTCCTGTTCCGACCCTGCCGCTTACCGGATACCTGTCCGCCTTTCTCCCTTCGGGAAGCGTGGCGCTTTC
TCATAGCTCACGCTGTAGGTATCTCAGTTCGGTGTAGGTCGTTCGCTCCAAGCTGGGCTGTGTGCACGAA
CCCCCCGTTCAGCCCGACCGCTGCGCCTTATCCGGTAACTATCGTCTTGAGTCCAACCCGGTAAGACACG
ACTTATCGCCACTGGCAGCAGCCACTGGTAACAGGATTAGCAGAGCGAGGTATGTAGGCGGTGCTACAGA
GTTCTTGAAGTGGTGGCCTAACTACGGCTACACTAGAAGAACAGTATTTGGTATCTGCGCTCTGCTGAAG
CCAGTTACCTTCGGAAAAAGAGTTGGTAGCTCTTGATCCGGCAAACAAACCACCGCTGGTAGCGGTGGTT
TTTTTGTTTGCAAGCAGCAGATTACGCGCAGAAAAAAAGGATCTCAAGAAGATCCTTTGATCTTTTCTAC
GGGGTCTGACGCTCAGTGGAACGAAAACTCACGTTAAGGGATTTTGGTCATGAGATTATCAAAAAGGATC
TTCACCTAGATCCTTTTAAATTAAAAATGAAGTTTTAAATCAATCTAAAGTATATATGAGTAAACTTGGT
CTGACAGTTACCAATGCTTAATCAGTGAGGCACCTATCTCAGCGATCTGTCTATTTCGTTCATCCATAGT
TGCCTGACTCCCCGTCGTGTAGATAACTACGATACGGGAGGGCTTACCATCTGGCCCCAGTGCTGCAATG
ATACCGCGAGACCCACGCTCACCGGCTCCAGATTTATCAGCAATAAACCAGCCAGCCGGAAGGGCCGAGC
GCAGAAGTGGTCCTGCAACTTTATCCGCCTCCATCCAGTCTATTAATTGTTGCCGGGAAGCTAGAGTAAG
TAGTTCGCCAGTTAATAGTTTGCGCAACGTTGTTGCCATTGCTACAGGCATCGTGGTGTCACGCTCGTCG
TTTGGTATGGCTTCATTCAGCTCCGGTTCCCAACGATCAAGGCGAGTTACATGATCCCCCATGTTGTGCA
AAAAAGCGGTTAGCTCCTTCGGTCCTCCGATCGTTGTCAGAAGTAAGTTGGCCGCAGTGTTATCACTCAT
GGTTATGGCAGCACTGCATAATTCTCTTACTGTCATGCCATCCGTAAGATGCTTTTCTGTGACTGGTGAG
TACTCAACCAAGTCATTCTGAGAATAGTGTATGCGGCGACCGAGTTGCTCTTGCCCGGCGTCAATACGGG
ATAATACCGCGCCACATAGCAGAACTTTAAAAGTGCTCATCATTGGAAAACGTTCTTCGGGGCGAAAACT
CTCAAGGATCTTACCGCTGTTGAGATCCAGTTCGATGTAACCCACTCGTGCACCCAACTGATCTTCAGCA
TCTTTTACTTTCACCAGCGTTTCTGGGTGAGCAAAAACAGGAAGGCAAAATGCCGCAAAAAAGGGAATAA
GGGCGACACGGAAATGTTGAATACTCATACTCTTCCTTTTTCAATATTATTGAAGCATTTATCAGGGTTA
TTGTCTCATGAGCGGATACATATTTGAATGTATTTAGAAAAATAAACAAATAGGGGTTCCGCGCACATTT
CCCCGAAAAGTGCCACCTGACGTC
Features (pLannotate 1.2.2; 25 found; start..end, strand, type, name):
     28..80      -  misc_feature   bom (fragment): basis of mobility region from pBR322
    235..614     +  enhancer       CMV enhancer: human cytomegalovirus immediate early enhancer
    615..818     +  promoter       CMV promoter: human cytomegalovirus (CMV) immediate early promoter
    814..847     +  LTR            5' LTR (truncated) (fragment): truncated 5' long terminal repeat (LTR) from HIV-1
    863..881     +  promoter       T7 promoter: promoter for bacteriophage T7 RNA polymerase
    922..942     +  CDS            capTEV™ (fragment): composite tag for in vivo biotinylation, TEV protease cleavage, and 6xHis tagging
    943..975     +  CDS            T7 tag (gene 10 leader): leader peptide from bacteriophage T7 gene 10 promotes efficient translation in E. coli
    979..1002    +  CDS            Xpress™ tag: Xpress™ epitope tag, including an enterokinase recognition and cleavage site
   1009..1716    +  CDS            mCherry: mCherry is a basic (constitutively fluorescent) red fluorescent protein published in 2004, derived from Discosoma sp.. It is reported to be a very rapidly-maturing monomer with low acid sensitivity.
   1738..7086    +  CDS            TSC2: TSC2_HUMAN - Also known as TSC4. Experimental evidence at protein level: Swiss-Prot protein existence level 1. In complex with TSC1, this tumor suppressor inhibits the nutrient-mediated or growth factor-stimulated phosphorylation of S6K1 and EIF4EBP1 by negatively regulating mTORC1 signaling (PubMed:12271141, PubMed:28215400). Acts as a GTPase-activating protein (GAP) for the small GTPase RHEB, a direct activator of the protein kinase activity of mTORC1 (PubMed:15340059). May also play a role in microtubule-mediated protein transport (By similarity). Also stimulates the intrinsic GTPase activi
   7141..7159    -  promoter       SP6 promoter: promoter for bacteriophage SP6 RNA polymerase
   7185..7409    +  polyA_signal   bGH poly(A) signal: bovine growth hormone polyadenylation signal
   7413..7434    +  promoter       SV40 promoter (fragment): SV40 enhancer and early promoter
   7455..7883    +  rep_origin     f1 ori (sequence partly withheld): f1 bacteriophage origin of replication; arrow indicates direction of (+) strand synthesis
   7897..8226    +  promoter       SV40 promoter: SV40 enhancer and early promoter
   8293..9084    +  CDS            neo: KKA2_KLEPN - Also known as kan, nptII. Experimental evidence at protein level: Swiss-Prot protein existence level 1. Resistance to kanamycin, neomycin, paromomycin, ribostamycin, butirosin and gentamicin B. From Klebsiella pneumoniae.
   9108..9266    +  CDS            ble (fragment): BLE_KLEPN - Experimental evidence at protein level: Swiss-Prot protein existence level 1. Binding protein with a strong affinity to the bleomycin family of antibiotics. Binds to CL990; an antimitotic-antibiotic compound. From Klebsiella pneumoniae.
   9261..9382    +  polyA_signal   SV40 poly(A) signal: SV40 polyadenylation signal
   9453..9475    -  protein_bind   lac operator (fragment): The lac repressor binds to the lac operator to inhibit transcription in E. coli. This inhibition can be relieved by adding lactose or isopropyl-β-D-thiogalactopyranoside (IPTG). lac repressor encoded by lacI
   9479..9509    -  promoter       lac promoter: promoter for the E. coli lac operon
   9524..9545    -  protein_bind   CAP binding site: CAP binding activates transcription in the presence of cAMP. E. coli catabolite activator protein
   9558..9650    -  CDS            lacI (fragment): lac repressor; lacI; The lac repressor binds to the lac operator to inhibit transcription in E. coli. This inhibition can be relieved by adding lactose or isopropyl-β-D-thiogalactopyranoside (IPTG).
   9833..10421   -  rep_origin     ori: high-copy-number ColE1/pMB1/pBR322/pUC origin of replication
  10592..11452   -  CDS            AmpR: β-lactamase; bla; confers resistance to ampicillin, carbenicillin, and related antibiotics
  11453..11557   -  promoter       AmpR promoter: bla
