[The description below was written by a language model from this plasmid's Addgene catalogue record and pLannotate feature annotations shown in this document.]
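Description:
pcDNA3-mCherry-TSC2-NLS is a mammalian expression plasmid of about 11.6 kb built on the pcDNA3 backbone. It is propagated in E. coli through a high-copy ColE1/pUC-type origin and selected with ampicillin via the β-lactamase gene. An f1 origin is also present. For mammalian cells, an SV40 early promoter drives the neomycin phosphotransferase gene, terminated by an SV40 polyadenylation signal, so stable transfectants can be selected with G418.

The payload is a roughly 6.1 kb fusion open reading frame assembled by Gibson cloning and expressed from the human cytomegalovirus immediate-early enhancer and promoter, with the bovine growth hormone polyadenylation signal downstream. Translation begins in a backbone-derived leader carrying a 6xHis tag, the T7 gene 10 leader tag and the Xpress epitope, which includes an enterokinase cleavage site. This leader continues into the monomeric red fluorescent protein mCherry and then wild-type human TSC2, recorded as isoform 5. A nuclear localization signal is listed at the C terminus of the insert; the automated feature table does not annotate it separately, though a short unannotated stretch follows the TSC2 coding region. T7 and SP6 promoters flank the cassette, as is usual for pcDNA3-type vectors. Several small fragment annotations (HIV-1 LTR, ble, lacI, capTEV) look like partial similarity matches or backbone remnants rather than functional parts.

TSC2, in complex with TSC1, acts as a GTPase-activating protein for Rheb and thereby negatively regulates mTORC1. Directing a fluorescently visible TSC2 to the nucleus allows this activity to be imposed specifically in that compartment, consistent with the associated study of how Rheb regulates nuclear mTORC1 activity.
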