Addgene plasmid #192441: pcDNA3-mCherry-TSC2-NLS
Purpose: Encodes mCherry-tagged wild-type TSC2 isoform 5 targeted to the nucleus.
Depositing lab: Jin Zhang. Depositing organization: University of California, San Diego (UCSD). Publication: Rheb regulates nuclear mTORC1 activity independent of farnesylation. Zhong Y, Zhou X, Guan KL, Zhang J. Cell Chem Biol. 2022 Jun 16;29(6):1037-1045.e4. doi: 10.1016/j.chembiol.2022.02.006. Epub 2022 Mar 15. PubMed 35294906.
Backbone
  Vector backbone: pcDNA3
  Backbone size w/o insert (bp): 5472
  Total vector size (bp): 11589
  Vector type: Mammalian Expression
  Selectable markers: Neomycin (select with G418)
Growth in bacteria
  Bacterial resistance: Ampicillin, 100 μg/mL
  Growth temperature: 37°C
  Growth strain: DH5alpha
  Copy number: High Copy
Gene/Insert
  Gene/Insert name: mCherry-TSC2-NLS
  Species: H. sapiens (human)
  Insert size (bp): 6117
  Entrez Gene: TSC2 (a.k.a. LAM, PPP1R160, TSC4)
  Promoter: CMV
  Tag / fusion protein: 6xHIS - T7 tag (gene 10 leader) - Xpress (TM) tag (N terminal on backbone); mCherry (N terminal on insert); Nuclear localization signal (NLS) (C terminal on insert)
  Cloning method: Gibson Cloning
  Sequencing primers: 5′ CMV forward; 3′ BGH reverse
Terms and licenses: Academic/Nonprofit Terms; Industry Terms: Not Available to Industry
How to cite: pcDNA3-mCherry-TSC2-NLS was a gift from Jin Zhang (Addgene plasmid # 192441 ; http://n2t.net/addgene:192441 ; RRID:Addgene_192441)
